>Addgene plasmid #204770 | SARS-CoV-2 Mpro protease (R188K mutant - clinical mutant); aliases: 3CLpro, 3C-like | addgene full sequence | sequence record 416321 | Addgene NGS Result
CTTTTCACCAGTGAGACGGGCAACAGCTGATTGCCCTTCACCGCCTGGCCCTGAGAGAGTTGCAGCAAGC
GGTCCACGCTGGTTTGCCCCAGCAGGCGAAAATCCTGTTTGATGGTGGTTAACGGCGGGATATAACATGA
GCTGTCTTCGGTATCGTCGTATCCCACTACCGAGATATCCGCACCAACGCGCAGCCCGGACTCGGTAATG
GCGCGCATTGCGCCCAGCGCCATCTGATCGTTGGCAACCAGCATCGCAGTGGGAACGATGCCCTCATTCA
GCATTTGCATGGTTTGTTGAAAACCGGACATGGCACTCCAGTCGCCTTCCCGTTCCGCTATCGGCTGAAT
TTGATTGCGAGTGAGATATTTATGCCAGCCAGCCAGACGCAGACGCGCCGAGACAGAACTTAATGGGCCC
GCTAACAGCGCGATTTGCTGGTGACCCAATGCGACCAGATGCTCCACGCCCAGTCGCGTACCGTCTTCAT
GGGAGAAAATAATACTGTTGATGGGTGTCTGGTCAGAGACATCAAGAAATAACGCCGGAACATTAGTGCA
GGCAGCTTCCACAGCAATGGCATCCTGGTCATCCAGCGGATAGTTAATGATCAGCCCACTGACGCGTTGC
GCGAGAAGATTGTGCACCGCCGCTTTACAGGCTTCGACGCCGCTTCGTTCTACCATCGACACCACCACGC
TGGCACCCAGTTGATCGGCGCGAGATTTAATCGCCGCGACAATTTGCGACGGCGCGTGCAGGGCCAGACT
GGAGGTGGCAACGCCAATCAGCAACGACTGTTTGCCCGCCAGTTGTTGTGCCACGCGGTTGGGAATGTAA
TTCAGCTCCGCCATCGCCGCTTCCACTTTTTCCCGCGTTTTCGCAGAAACGTGGCTGGCCTGGTTCACCA
CGCGGGAAACGGTCTGATAAGAGACACCGGCATACTCTGCGACATCGTATAACGTTACTGGTTTCACATT
CACCACCCTGAATTGACTCTCTTCCGGGCGCTATCATGCCATACCGCGAAAGGTTTTGCGCCATTCGATG
GTGTCCGGGATCTCGACGCTCTCCCTTATGCGACTCCTGCATTAGGAAGCAGCCCAGTAGTAGGTTGAGG
CCGTTGAGCACCGCCGCCGCAAGGAATGGTGCATGCAAGGAGATGGCGCCCAACAGTCCCCCGGCCACGG
GGCCTGCCACCATACCCACGCCGAAACAAGCGCTCATGAGCCCGAAGTGGCGAGCCCGATCTTCCCCATC
GGTGATGTCGGCGATATAGGCGCCAGCAACCGCACCTGTGGCGCCGGTGATGCCGGCCACGATGCGTCCG
GCGTAGAGGATCGAGATCTCGATCCCGCGAAATTAATACGACTCACTATAGGGGAATTGTGAGCGGATAA
CAATTCCCCTCTAGAAATAATTTTGTTTAACTTTAAGAAGGAGATATACCATGAAACATCACCATCACCA
TCACCCCATGAGCGATTACGACATCCCCACTACTGAGAATCTTTATTTTCAGGGCGCCATGTCAGCCGTG
CTGCAGAGTGGTTTTAGAAAAATGGCATTCCCATCTGGTAAAGTTGAGGGTTGTATGGTACAAGTAACTT
GTGGTACAACTACACTTAACGGTCTTTGGCTTGATGACGTAGTTTACTGTCCAAGACATGTGATCTGCAC
CTCTGAAGACATGCTTAACCCTAATTATGAAGATTTACTCATTCGTAAGTCTAATCATAATTTCTTGGTA
CAGGCTGGTAATGTTCAACTCAGGGTTATTGGACATTCTATGCAAAATTGTGTACTTAAGCTTAAGGTTG
ATACAGCCAATCCTAAGACACCTAAGTATAAGTTTGTTCGCATTCAACCAGGACAGACTTTTTCAGTGTT
AGCTTGTTACAATGGTTCACCATCTGGTGTTTACCAATGTGCTATGAGGCCCAATTTCACTATTAAGGGT
TCATTCCTTAATGGTTCATGTGGTAGTGTTGGTTTTAACATAGATTATGACTGTGTCTCTTTTTGTTACA
TGCACCATATGGAATTACCAACTGGAGTTCATGCTGGCACAGACTTAGAAGGTAACTTTTATGGACCTTT
TGTTGACAAGCAAACAGCACAAGCAGCTGGTACGGACACAACTATTACAGTTAATGTTTTAGCTTGGTTG
TACGCTGCTGTTATAAATGGAGACAGGTGGTTTCTCAATCGATTTACCACAACTCTTAATGACTTTAACC
TTGTGGCTATGAAGTACAATTATGAACCTCTAACACAAGACCATGTTGACATACTAGGACCTCTTTCTGC
TCAAACTGGAATTGCCGTTTTAGATATGTGTGCTTCATTAAAAGAATTACTGCAAAATGGTATGAATGGA
CGTACCATATTGGGTAGTGCTTTATTAGAAGATGAATTTACACCTTTTGATGTTGTTAGACAATGCTCAG
GTGTTACTTTCCAATAACCGCGTCGGGTCACCACCACCACCACCACTGAGATCCGGCTGCTAACAAAGCC
CGAAAGGAAGCTGAGTTGGCTGCTGCCACCGCTGAGCAATAACTAGCATAACCCCTTGGGGCCTCTAAAC
GGGTCTTGAGGGGTTTTTTGCTGAAAGGAGGAACTATATCCGGATTGGCGAATGGG
[124 nt withheld, positions 2647-2770]
C
[91 nt withheld, positions 2772-2862]
A
[49 nt withheld, positions 2864-2912]
CCTTTGACGTTGGAGTCCACGTTCTTT
[37 nt withheld, positions 2940-2976]
ACCCTATCTCGGTCTATTCTTTTGATTTATAAGGGATTTTGCCGATTTCGGCCTATTGGTTAAAAAATGA
GCTGATTTAACAAAAATTTAACGCGAATTTTAACAAAATATTAACGCTTACAATTTAGGTGGCACTTTTC
GGGGAAATGTGCGCGGAACCCCTATTTGTTTATTTTTCTAAATACATTCAAATATGTATCCGCTCATGAA
TTAATTCTTAGAAAAACTCATCGAGCATCAAATGAAACTGCAATTTATTCATATCAGGATTATCAATACC
ATATTTTTGAAAAAGCCGTTTCTGTAATGAAGGAGAAAACTCACCGAGGCAGTTCCATAGGATGGCAAGA
TCCTGGTATCGGTCTGCGATTCCGACTCGTCCAACATCAATACAACCTATTAATTTCCCCTCGTCAAAAA
TAAGGTTATCAAGTGAGAAATCACCATGAGTGACGACTGAATCCGGTGAGAATGGCAAAAGTTTATGCAT
TTCTTTCCAGACTTGTTCAACAGGCCAGCCATTACGCTCGTCATCAAAATCACTCGCATCAACCAAACCG
TTATTCATTCGTGATTGCGCCTGAGCGAGACGAAATACGCGATCGCTGTTAAAAGGACAATTACAAACAG
GAATCGAATGCAACCGGCGCAGGAACACTGCCAGCGCATCAACAATATTTTCACCTGAATCAGGATATTC
TTCTAATACCTGGAATGCTGTTTTCCCGGGGATCGCAGTGGTGAGTAACCATGCATCATCAGGAGTACGG
ATAAAATGCTTGATGGTCGGAAGAGGCATAAATTCCGTCAGCCAGTTTAGTCTGACCATCTCATCTGTAA
CATCATTGGCAACGCTACCTTTGCCATGTTTCAGAAACAACTCTGGCGCATCGGGCTTCCCATACAATCG
ATAGATTGTCGCACCTGATTGCCCGACATTATCGCGAGCCCATTTATACCCATATAAATCAGCATCCATG
TTGGAATTTAATCGCGGCCTAGAGCAAGACGTTTCCCGTTGAATATGGCTCATAACACCCCTTGTATTAC
TGTTTATGTAAGCAGACAGTTTTATTGTTCATGACCAAAATCCCTTAACGTGAGTTTTCGTTCCACTGAG
CGTCAGACCCCGTAGAAAAGATCAAAGGATCTTCTTGAGATCCTTTTTTTCTGCGCGTAATCTGCTGCTT
GCAAACAAAAAAACCACCGCTACCAGCGGTGGTTTGTTTGCCGGATCAAGAGCTACCAACTCTTTTTCCG
AAGGTAACTGGCTTCAGCAGAGCGCAGATACCAAATACTGTCCTTCTAGTGTAGCCGTAGTTAGGCCACC
ACTTCAAGAACTCTGTAGCACCGCCTACATACCTCGCTCTGCTAATCCTGTTACCAGTGGCTGCTGCCAG
TGGCGATAAGTCGTGTCTTACCGGGTTGGACTCAAGACGATAGTTACCGGATAAGGCGCAGCGGTCGGGC
TGAACGGGGGGTTCGTGCACACAGCCCAGCTTGGAGCGAACGACCTACACCGAACTGAGATACCTACAGC
GTGAGCTATGAGAAAGCGCCACGCTTCCCGAAGGGAGAAAGGCGGACAGGTATCCGGTAAGCGGCAGGGT
CGGAACAGGAGAGCGCACGAGGGAGCTTCCAGGGGGAAACGCCTGGTATCTTTATAGTCCTGTCGGGTTT
CGCCACCTCTGACTTGAGCGTCGATTTTTGTGATGCTCGTCAGGGGGGCGGAGCCTATGGAAAAACGCCA
GCAACGCGGCCTTTTTACGGTTCCTGGCCTTTTGCTGGCCTTTTGCTCACATGTTCTTTCCTGCGTTATC
CCCTGATTCTGTGGATAACCGTATTACCGCCTTTGAGTGAGCTGATACCGCTCGCCGCAGCCGAACGACC
GAGCGCAGCGAGTCAGTGAGCGAGGAAGCGGAAGAGCGCCTGATGCGGTATTTTCTCCTTACGCATCTGT
GCGGTATTTCACACCGCAATGGTGCACTCTCAGTACAATCTGCTCTGATGCCGCATAGTTAAGCCAGTAT
ACACTCCGCTATCGCTACGTGACTGGGTCATGGCTGCGCCCCGACACCCGCCAACACCCGCTGACGCGCC
CTGACGGGCTTGTCTGCTCCCGGCATCCGCTTACAGACAAGCTGTGACCGTCTCCGGGAGCTGCATGTGT
CAGAGGTTTTCACCGTCATCACCGAAACGCGCGAGGCAGCTGCGGTAAAGCTCATCAGCGTGGTCGTGAA
GCGATTCACAGATGTCTGCCTGTTCATCCGCGTCCAGCTCGTTGAGTTTCTCCAGAAGCGTTAATGTCTG
GCTTCTGATAAAGCGGGCCATGTTAAGGGCGGTTTTTTCCTGTTTGGTCACTGATGCCTCCGTGTAAGGG
GGATTTCTGTTCATGGGGGTAATGATACCGATGAAACGAGAGAGGATGCTCACGATACGGGTTACTGATG
ATGAACATGCCCGGTTACTGGAACGTTGTGAGGGTAAACAACTGGCGGTATGGATGCGGCGGGACCAGAG
AAAAATCACTCAGGGTCAATGCCAGCGCTTCGTTAATACAGATGTAGGTGTTCCACAGGGTAGCCAGCAG
CATCCTGCGATGCAGATCCGGAACATAATGGTGCAGGGCGCTGACTTCCGCGTTTCCAGACTTTACGAAA
CACGGAAACCGAAGACCATTCATGTTGTTGCTCAGGTCGCAGACGTTTTGCAGCAGCAGTCGCTTCACGT
TCGCTCGCGTATCGGTGATTCATTCTGCTAACCAGTAAGGCAACCCCGCCAGCCTAGCCGGGTCCTCAAC
GACAGGAGCACGATCATGCGCACCCGTGGGGCCGCCATGCCGGCGATAATGGCCTGCTTCTCGCCGAAAC
GTTTGGTGGCGGGACCAGTGACGAAGGCTTGAGCGAGGGCGTGCAAGATTCCGAATACCGCAAGCGACAG
GCCGATCATCGTCGCGCTCCAGCGAAAGCGGTCCTCGCCGAAAATGACCCAGAGCGCTGCCGGCACCTGT
CCTACGAGTTGCATGATAAAGAAGACAGTCATAAGTGCGGCGACGATAGTCATGCCCCGCGCCCACCGGA
AGGAGCTGACTGGGTTGAAGGCTCTCAAGGGCATCGGTCGAGATCCCGGTGCCTAATGAGTGAGCTAACT
TACATTAATTGCGTTGCGCTCACTGCCCGCTTTCCAGTCGGGAAACCTGTCGTGCCAGCTGCATTAATGA
ATCGGCCAACGCGCGGGGAGAGGCGGTTTGCGTATTGGGCGCCAGGGTGGTTTTT
Features (pLannotate 1.2.2; 19 found; start..end, strand, type, name):
    978..1055    -  promoter       lacI promoter: lacI
   1063..1342    -  CDS            TcR (fragment): tetracycline efflux protein; tet; confers resistance to tetracycline
   1364..1382    +  promoter       T7 promoter: promoter for bacteriophage T7 RNA polymerase
   1383..1407    +  protein_bind   lac operator: The lac repressor binds to the lac operator to inhibit transcription in E. coli. This inhibition can be relieved by adding lactose or isopropyl-β-D-thiogalactopyranoside (IPTG). lac repressor encoded by lacI
   1422..1444    +  RBS            RBS: efficient ribosome binding site from bacteriophage T7 gene 10 (Olins and Rangwala, 1989)
   1457..1475    +  CDS            7xHis (fragment): 6xHis affinity tag
   1504..1524    +  CDS            capTEV™ (fragment): composite tag for in vivo biotinylation, TEV protease cleavage, and 6xHis tagging
   1532..2515    +  CDS            R1A_SARS2 (fragment): Experimental evidence at protein level: Swiss-Prot protein existence level 1. [Non-structural protein 10]: Plays a pivotal role in viral transcription by stimulating both nsp14 3'-5' exoribonuclease and nsp16 2'-O-methyltransferase activities. Therefore plays an essential role in viral mRNAs cap methylation. From Severe acute respiratory syndrome coronavirus 2 (2019-nCoV) (SARS-CoV-2).
   2563..2610    +  terminator     T7 terminator: transcription terminator for bacteriophage T7 RNA polymerase
   2647..3075    +  rep_origin     f1 ori (sequence partly withheld): f1 bacteriophage origin of replication; arrow indicates direction of (+) strand synthesis
   3128..3185    +  promoter       AmpR promoter (fragment): bla
   3194..4009    -  CDS            KanR: aminoglycoside phosphotransferase; aph(3')-Ia; confers resistance to kanamycin in bacteria or G418 (Geneticin®) in eukaryotes
   4131..4719    +  rep_origin     ori: high-copy-number ColE1/pMB1/pBR322/pUC origin of replication
   4905..5044    -  misc_feature   bom: basis of mobility region from pBR322
   5146..5337    -  CDS            rop: Rop protein, which maintains plasmids at low copy number; rop
   5354..5734    +  CDS            YPB1_ECOLX: Protein predicted: Swiss-Prot protein existence level 4. From Escherichia coli.
   5806..6097    -  CDS            TcR (fragment): tetracycline efflux protein; tet; confers resistance to tetracycline
   6112..6133    -  protein_bind   CAP binding site: CAP binding activates transcription in the presence of cAMP. E. coli catabolite activator protein
   6146..977     -  CDS            lacI (across the origin): lac repressor; lacI; The lac repressor binds to the lac operator to inhibit transcription in E. coli. This inhibition can be relieved by adding lactose or isopropyl-β-D-thiogalactopyranoside (IPTG).
