[The description below was written by a language model from this plasmid's Addgene catalogue record and pLannotate feature annotations shown in this document.]
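Description:
SARS-CoV-2 Mpro protease (R188K mutant) is a bacterial expression plasmid built on the pET28-LIC backbone, with the coding sequence for the SARS-CoV-2 main protease (Mpro, also called 3CLpro or 3C-like protease) inserted by ligation-independent cloning. The sequenced plasmid is 6,251 nt. It is propagated in E. coli through a ColE1/pMB1-type origin accompanied by the rop gene and the bom region of pBR322, which together usually give a moderated copy number, although the record lists copy number as unknown. Selection is by kanamycin through an aminoglycoside phosphotransferase gene. An f1 origin is also present, along with remnant tetracycline-resistance fragments that are non-functional leftovers of the backbone.

Expression follows the standard pET arrangement. A T7 promoter, followed directly by a lac operator and the T7 gene 10 ribosome binding site, drives the open reading frame, and a T7 terminator closes the unit. The plasmid-borne lacI gene supplies repressor, so transcription stays low until IPTG induction in a host that provides T7 RNA polymerase. The reading frame opens with an N-terminal His tag and a short match to a TEV-cleavage-containing tag, suggesting a removable affinity handle. This is followed by an approximately 1 kb segment matched to the SARS-CoV-2 replicase polyprotein 1a. The automated annotation text for that hit mentions nsp10, but this is generic polyprotein text; the catalogue identifies the insert as Mpro, derived from ORF1ab. The insert carries the R188K substitution, described as a clinically observed mutant. The stated purpose is bacterial production of this variant protease; the record does not specify downstream applications.
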