Addgene plasmid #204770: SARS-CoV-2 Mpro protease (R188K mutant - clinical mutant); aliases: 3CLpro, 3C-like
Purpose: Bacterial expression of Sars Cov 2 MPRO R188K mutant
Depositing lab: ASAP Discovery & Frank von Delft. Depositing organization: University of Oxford.
Backbone
  Vector backbone: pET28-LIC
  Vector type: Bacterial Expression
Growth in bacteria
  Bacterial resistance: Kanamycin, 50 μg/mL
  Growth temperature: 37°C
  Growth strain: DH5alpha
  Copy number: Unknown
Gene/Insert
  Gene/Insert name: Sars Cov 2 MPRO
  Species: Sars Cov 2
  Mutation: R188K col1
  Entrez Gene: ORF1ab (a.k.a. GU280_gp01)
  Cloning method: Ligation Independent Cloning
How to cite: SARS-CoV-2 Mpro protease (R188K mutant - clinical mutant); aliases: 3CLpro, 3C-like was a gift from ASAP Discovery & Frank von Delft (Addgene plasmid # 204770 ; http://n2t.net/addgene:204770 ; RRID:Addgene_204770)
