>Addgene plasmid #204770 | SARS-CoV-2 Mpro protease (R188K mutant - clinical mutant); aliases: 3CLpro, 3C-like | depositor partial sequence | sequence record 398043 | Insert
AGTGGTTTTAGAAAAATGGCATTCCCATCTGGTAAAGTTGAGGGTTGTATGGTACAAGTAACTTGTGGTA
CAACTACACTTAACGGTCTTTGGCTTGATGACGTAGTTTACTGTCCAAGACATGTGATCTGCACCTCTGA
AGACATGCTTAACCCTAATTATGAAGATTTACTCATTCGTAAGTCTAATCATAATTTCTTGGTACAGGCT
GGTAATGTTCAACTCAGGGTTATTGGACATTCTATGCAAAATTGTGTACTTAAGCTTAAGGTTGATACAG
CCAATCCTAAGACACCTAAGTATAAGTTTGTTCGCATTCAACCAGGACAGACTTTTTCAGTGTTAGCTTG
TTACAATGGTTCACCATCTGGTGTTTACCAATGTGCTATGAGGCCCAATTTCACTATTAAGGGTTCATTC
CTTAATGGTTCATGTGGTAGTGTTGGTTTTAACATAGATTATGACTGTGTCTCTTTTTGTTACATGCACC
ATATGGAATTACCAACTGGAGTTCATGCTGGCACAGACTTAGAAGGTAACTTTTATGGACCTTTTGTTGA
CAAGCAAACAGCACAAGCAGCTGGTACGGACACAACTATTACAGTTAATGTTTTAGCTTGGTTGTACGCT
GCTGTTATAAATGGAGACAGGTGGTTTCTCAATCGATTTACCACAACTCTTAATGACTTTAACCTTGTGG
CTATGAAGTACAATTATGAACCTCTAACACAAGACCATGTTGACATACTAGGACCTCTTTCTGCTCAAAC
TGGAATTGCCGTTTTAGATATGTGTGCTTCATTAAAAGAATTACTGCAAAATGGTATGAATGGACGTACC
ATATTGGGTAGTGCTTTATTAGAAGATGAATTTACACCTTTTGATGTTGTTAGACAATGCTCAGGTGTTA
CTTTCCAATAA
